>Addgene plasmid #187783 | MAC_C_RON | addgene full sequence | sequence record 370764 | Addgene NGS Result
GTATTGGGCGCTCTTCCGCTTCCTCGCTCACTGACTCGCTGCGCTCGGTCGTTCGGCTGCGGCGAGCGGT
ATCAGCTCACTCAAAGGCGGTAATACGGTTATCCACAGAATCAGGGGATAACGCAGGAAAGAACATGTGA
GCAAAAGGCCAGCAAAAGGCCAGGAACCGTAAAAAGGCCGCGTTGCTGGCGTTTTTCCATAGGCTCCGCC
CCCCTGACGAGCATCACAAAAATCGACGCTCAAGTCAGAGGTGGCGAAACCCGACAGGACTATAAAGATA
CCAGGCGTTTCCCCCTGGAAGCTCCCTCGTGCGCTCTCCTGTTCCGACCCTGCCGCTTACCGGATACCTG
TCCGCCTTTCTCCCTTCGGGAAGCGTGGCGCTTTCTCATAGCTCACGCTGTAGGTATCTCAGTTCGGTGT
AGGTCGTTCGCTCCAAGCTGGGCTGTGTGCACGAACCCCCCGTTCAGCCCGACCGCTGCGCCTTATCCGG
TAACTATCGTCTTGAGTCCAACCCGGTAAGACACGACTTATCGCCACTGGCAGCAGCCACTGGTAACAGG
ATTAGCAGAGCGAGGTATGTAGGCGGTGCTACAGAGTTCTTGAAGTGGTGGCCTAACTACGGCTACACTA
GAAGAACAGTATTTGGTATCTGCGCTCTGCTGAAGCCAGTTACCTTCGGAAAAAGAGTTGGTAGCTCTTG
ATCCGGCAAACAAACCACCGCTGGTAGCGGTGGTTTTTTTGTTTGCAAGCAGCAGATTACGCGCAGAAAA
AAAGGATCTCAAGAAGATCCTTTGATCTTTTCTACGGGGTCTGACGCTCAGTGGAACGAAAACTCACGTT
AAGGGATTTTGGTCATGAGATTATCAAAAAGGATCTTCACCTAGATCCTTTTAAATTAAAAATGAAGTTT
TAAATCAATCTAAAGTATATATGAGTAAACTTGGTCTGACAGTTACCAATGCTTAATCAGTGAGGCACCT
ATCTCAGCGATCTGTCTATTTCGTTCATCCATAGTTGCCTGACTCCCCGTCGTGTAGATAACTACGATAC
GGGAGGGCTTACCATCTGGCCCCAGTGCTGCAATGATACCGCGAGACCCACGCTCACCGGCTCCAGATTT
ATCAGCAATAAACCAGCCAGCCGGAAGGGCCGAGCGCAGAAGTGGTCCTGCAACTTTATCCGCCTCCATC
CAGTCTATTAATTGTTGCCGGGAAGCTAGAGTAAGTAGTTCGCCAGTTAATAGTTTGCGCAACGTTGTTG
CCATTGCTACAGGCATCGTGGTGTCACGCTCGTCGTTTGGTATGGCTTCATTCAGCTCCGGTTCCCAACG
ATCAAGGCGAGTTACATGATCCCCCATGTTGTGCAAAAAAGCGGTTAGCTCCTTCGGTCCTCCGATCGTT
GTCAGAAGTAAGTTGGCCGCAGTGTTATCACTCATGGTTATGGCAGCACTGCATAATTCTCTTACTGTCA
TGCCATCCGTAAGATGCTTTTCTGTGACTGGTGAGTACTCAACCAAGTCATTCTGAGAATAGTGTATGCG
GCGACCGAGTTGCTCTTGCCCGGCGTCAATACGGGATAATACCGCGCCACATAGCAGAACTTTAAAAGTG
CTCATCATTGGAAAACGTTCTTCGGGGCGAAAACTCTCAAGGATCTTACCGCTGTTGAGATCCAGTTCGA
TGTAACCCACTCGTGCACCCAACTGATCTTCAGCATCTTTTACTTTCACCAGCGTTTCTGGGTGAGCAAA
AACAGGAAGGCAAAATGCCGCAAAAAAGGGAATAAGGGCGACACGGAAATGTTGAATACTCATACTCTTC
CTTTTTCAATATTATTGAAGCATTTATCAGGGTTATTGTCTCATGAGCGGATACATATTTGAATGTATTT
AGAAAAATAAACAAATAGGGGTTCCGCGCACATTTCCCCGAAAAGTGCCACCTGACGTCGACGGATCGGG
AGATCTCCCGATCCCCTATGGTGCACTCTCAGTACAATCTGCTCTGATGCCGCATAGTTAAGCCAGTATC
TGCTCCCTGCTTGTGTGTTGGAGGTCGCTGAGTAGTGCGCGAGCAAAATTTAAGCTACAACAAGGCAAGG
CTTGACCGACAATTGCATGAAGAATCTGCTTAGGGTTAGGCGTTTTGCGCTGCTTCGCGATGTACGGGCC
AGATATACGCGTTGACATTGATTATTGACTAGTTATTAATAGTAATCAATTACGGGGTCATTAGTTCATA
GCCCATATATGGAGTTCCGCGTTACATAACTTACGGTAAATGGCCCGCCTGGCTGACCGCCCAACGACCC
CCGCCCATTGACGTCAATAATGACGTATGTTCCCATAGTAACGCCAATAGGGACTTTCCATTGACGTCAA
TGGGTGGAGTATTTACGGTAAACTGCCCACTTGGCAGTACATCAAGTGTATCATATGCCAAGTACGCCCC
CTATTGACGTCAATGACGGTAAATGGCCCGCCTGGCATTATGCCCAGTACATGACCTTATGGGACTTTCC
TACTTGGCAGTACATCTACGTATTAGTCATCGCTATTACCATGGTGATGCGGTTTTGGCAGTACATCAAT
GGGCGTGGATAGCGGTTTGACTCACGGGGATTTCCAAGTCTCCACCCCATTGACGTCAATGGGAGTTTGT
TTTGGCACCAAAATCAACGGGACTTTCCAAAATGTCGTAACAACTCCGCCCCATTGACGCAAATGGGCGG
TAGGCGTGTACGGTGGGAGGTCTATATAAGCAGAGCTCTCCCTATCAGTGATAGAGATCTCCCTATCAGT
GATAGAGATCGTCGACGAGCTCGTTTAGTGAACCGTCAGATCGCCTGGAGACGCCATCCACGCTGTTTTG
ACCTCCATAGAAGACACCGGGACCGATCCAGCCTCCGGACTCTAGCGTTTAAACTTAAGCTTGGTACCGA
GCTCGGATCCACTAGTCCAGTGTGGTGGAATTCTGCAGATATCAACAAGTTTGTACAAAAAAGCAGGCTC
CACCATGGAGTCCTCCCGCCGCTGCCTCAGTCCTTCCTGTTGCTGCTGCTGTTGCCTGCCAAGCCCGCGG
CGGGCGAGGACTGGCAGTGCCCGCGCACCCCCTACGCGGCCTCTCGCGACTTTGACGTGAAGTACGTGGT
GCCCAGCTTCTCCGCCGGAGGCCTGGTACAGGCCATGGTGACCTACGAGGGCGACAGAAATGAGAGTGCT
GTGTTTGTAGCCATACGCAATCGCCTGCATGTGCTTGGGCCTGACCTGAAGTCTGTCCAGAGCCTGGCCA
CGGGCCCTGCTGGAGACCCTGGCTGCCAGACGTGTGCAGCCTGTGGCCCAGGACCCCACGGCCCTCCCGG
TGACACAGACACAAAGGTGCTGGTGCTGGATCCCGCGCTGCCTGCGCTGGTCAGTTGTGGCTCCAGCCTG
CAGGGCCGCTGCTTCCTGCATGACCTAGAGCCCCAAGGGACAGCCGTGCATCTGGCAGCGCCAGCCTGCC
TCTTCTCAGCCCACCATAACCGGCCCGATGACTGCCCCGACTGTGTGGCCAGCCCATTGGGCACCCGTGT
AACTGTGGTTGAGCAAGGCCAGGCCTCCTATTTCTACGTGACATCCTCACTGGACGCAGCCGTGGCTGCC
AGCTTCAGCCCACGCTCAGTGTCTATCAGGCGTCTCAAGGCTGACGCCTCGGGATTCGCACCGGGCTTTG
TGGCGTTGTCAGTGCTGCCCAAGCATCTTGTCTCCTACAGTATTGAATACGTGCACAGCTTCCACACGGG
AGCCTTCGTATACTTCCTGACTGTACAGCCGGCCAGCGTGACAGATGATCCTAGTGCCCTGCACACACGC
CTGGCACGGCTTAGCGCCACTGAGCCAGAGTTGGGTGACTATCGGGAGCTGGTCCTCGACTGCAGATTTG
CTCCAAAACGCAGGCGCCGGGGGGCCCCAGAAGGCGGACAGCCCTACCCTGTGCTGCGGGTGGCCCACTC
CGCTCCAGTGGGTGCCCAACTTGCCACTGAGCTGAGCATCGCCGAGGGCCAGGAAGTACTATTTGGGGTC
TTTGTGACTGGCAAGGATGGTGGTCCTGGCGTGGGCCCCAACTCTGTCGTCTGTGCCTTCCCCATTGACC
TGCTGGACACACTAATTGATGAGGGTGTGGAGCGCTGTTGTGAATCCCCAGTCCATCCAGGCCTCCGGCG
AGGCCTCGACTTCTTCCAGTCGCCCAGTTTTTGCCCCAACCCGCCTGGCCTGGAAGCCCTCAGCCCCAAC
ACCAGCTGCCGCCACTTCCCTCTGCTGGTCAGTAGCAGCTTCTCACGTGTGGACCTATTCAATGGGCTGT
TGGGACCAGTACAGGTCACTGCATTGTATGTGACACGCCTTGACAACGTCACAGTGGCACACATGGGCAC
AATGGATGGGCGTATCCTGCAGGTGGAGCTGGTCAGGTCACTAAACTACTTGCTGTATGTGTCCAACTTC
TCACTGGGTGACAGTGGGCAGCCCGTGCAGCGGGATGTCAGTCGTCTTGGGGACCACCTACTCTTTGCCT
CTGGGGACCAGGTTTTCCAGGTACCTATCCAAGGCCCTGGCTGCCGCCACTTCCTGACCTGTGGGCGTTG
CCTAAGGGCATGGCATTTCATGGGCTGTGGCTGGTGTGGGAACATGTGCGGCCAGCAGAAGGAGTGTCCT
GGCTCCTGGCAACAGGACCACTGCCCACCTAAGCTTACTGAGTTCCACCCCCACAGTGGACCTCTAAGGG
GCAGTACAAGGCTGACCCTGTGTGGCTCCAACTTCTACCTTCACCCTTCTGGTCTGGTGCCTGAGGGAAC
CCATCAGGTCACTGTGGGCCAAAGTCCCTGCCGGCCACTGCCCAAGGACAGCTCAAAACTCAGACCAGTG
CCCCGGAAAGACTTTGTAGAGGAGTTTGAGTGTGAACTGGAGCCCTTGGGCACCCAGGCAGTGGGGCCTA
CCAACGTCAGCCTCACCGTGACTAACATGCCACCGGGCAAGCACTTCCGGGTAGACGGCACCTCCGTGCT
GAGAGGCTTCTCTTTCATGGAGCCAGTGCTGATAGCAGTGCAACCCCTCTTTGGCCCACGGGCAGGAGGC
ACCTGTCTCACTCTTGAAGGCCAGAGTCTGTCTGTAGGCACCAGCCGGGCTGTGCTGGTCAATGGGACTG
AGTGTCTGCTAGCACGGGTCAGTGAGGGGCAGCTTTTATGTGCCACACCCCCTGGGGCCACGGTGGCCAG
TGTCCCCCTTAGCCTGCAGGTGGGGGGTGCCCAGGTACCTGGTTCCTGGACCTTCCAGTACAGAGAAGAC
CCTGTCGTGCTAAGCATCAGCCCCAACTGTGGCTACATCAACTCCCACATCACCATCTGTGGCCAGCATC
TAACTTCAGCATGGCACTTAGTGCTGTCATTCCATGACGGGCTTAGGGCAGTGGAAAGCAGGTGTGAGAG
GCAGCTTCCAGAGCAGCAGCTGTGCCGCCTTCCTGAATATGTGGTCCGAGACCCCCAGGGATGGGTGGCA
GGGAATCTGAGTGCCCGAGGGGATGGAGCTGCTGGCTTTACACTGCCTGGCTTTCGCTTCCTACCCCCAC
CCCATCCACCCAGTGCCAACCTAGTTCCACTGAAGCCTGAGGAGCATGCCATTAAGTTTGAGTATATTGG
GCTGGGCGCTGTGGCTGACTGTGTGGGTATCAACGTGACCGTGGGTGGTGAGAGCTGCCAGCACGAGTTC
CGGGGGGACATGGTTGTCTGCCCCCTGCCCCCATCCCTGCAGCTTGGCCAGGATGGTGCCCCATTGCAGG
TCTGCGTAGATGGTGAATGTCATATCCTGGGTAGAGTGGTGCGGCCAGGGCCAGATGGGGTCCCACAGAG
CACGCTCCTTGGTATCCTGCTGCCTTTGCTGCTGCTTGTGGCTGCACTGGCGACTGCACTGGTCTTCAGC
TACTGGTGGCGGAGGAAGCAGCTAGTTCTTCCTCCCAACCTGAATGACCTGGCATCCCTGGACCAGACTG
CTGGAGCCACACCCCTGCCTATTCTGTACTCGGGCTCTGACTACAGAAGTGGCCTTGCACTCCCTGCCAT
TGATGGTCTGGATTCCACCACTTGTGTCCATGGAGCATCCTTCTCCGATAGTGAAGATGAATCCTGTGTG
CCACTGCTGCGGAAAGAGTCCATCCAGCTAAGGGACCTGGACTCTGCGCTCTTGGCTGAGGTCAAGGATG
TGCTGATTCCCCATGAGCGGGTGGTCACCCACAGTGACCGAGTCATTGGCAAAGGCCACTTTGGAGTTGT
CTACCACGGAGAATACATAGACCAGGCCCAGAATCGAATCCAATGTGCCATCAAGTCACTAAGTCGCATC
ACAGAGATGCAGCAGGTGGAGGCCTTCCTGCGAGAGGGGCTGCTCATGCGTGGCCTGAACCACCCGAATG
TGCTGGCTCTCATTGGTATCATGTTGCCACCTGAGGGCCTGCCCCATGTGCTGCTGCCCTATATGTGCCA
CGGTGACCTGCTCCAGTTCATCCGCTCACCTCAGCGGAACCCCACCGTGAAGGACCTCATCAGCTTTGGC
CTGCAGGTAGCCCGCGGCATGGAGTACCTGGCAGAGCAGAAGTTTGTGCACAGGGACCTGGCTGCGCGGA
ACTGCATGCTGGACGAGTCATTCACAGTCAAGGTGGCTGACTTTGGTTTGGCCCGCGACATCCTGGACAG
GGAGTACTATAGTGTTCAACAGCATCGCCACGCTCGCCTACCTGTGAAGTGGATGGCGCTGGAGAGCCTG
CAGACCTATAGATTTACCACCAAGTCTGATGTGTGGTCATTTGGTGTGCTGCTGTGGGAACTGCTGACAC
GGGGTGCCCCACCATACCGCCACATTGACCCTTTTGACCTTACCCACTTCCTGGCCCAGGGTCGGCGCCT
GCCCCAGCCTGAGTATTGCCCTGATTCTCTGTACCAAGTGATGCAGCAATGCTGGGAGGCAGACCCAGCA
GTGCGACCCACCTTCAGAGTACTAGTGGGGGAGGTGGAGCAGATAGTGTCTGCACTGCTTGGGGACCATT
ATGTGCAGCTGCCAGCAACCTACATGAACTTGGGCCCCAGCACCTCGCATGAGATGAATGTGCGTCCAGA
ACAGCCGCAGTTCTCACCCATGCCAGGGAATGTACGCCGGCCCCGGCCACTCTCAGAGCCTCCTCGGCCC
ACTGACCCAGCTTTCTTGTACAAAGTGGTTGATATCAAGGCCGCCGACATCACCAGCCTGTACAAGAAAG
TGGGGTGGAGCCATCCCCAGTTCGAGAAGGGCGGAGGATCTGGCGGCGGAAGCGGCGGAGGAAGCTGGTC
CCACCCTCAGTTTGAGAAAGGCACCGAGCTGGGCAGCACCATGGCCAGCTACCCCTACGACGTGCCCGAC
TACGCCAAGGACAACACCGTGCCCCTGAAGCTGATCGCCCTGCTGGCCAACGGCGAGTTCCACTCTGGCG
AGCAGCTGGGCGAGACACTGGGCATGAGCAGAGCCGCCATCAACAAGCACATCCAGACCCTGCGGGACTG
GGGCGTGGACGTGTTCACAGTGCCCGGCAAGGGCTACAGCCTGCCCGAGCCCATCCAGCTGCTGAACGCC
AAGCAGATCCTGGGCCAGCTGGATGGCGGATCTGTGGCCGTGCTGCCCGTGATCGACAGCACCAACCAGT
ATCTGCTCGACCGGATCGGCGAGCTGAAGTCCGGCGACGCCTGTATCGCCGAGTACCAGCAGGCCGGCAG
AGGCGGCAGGGGCAGAAAGTGGTTCAGCCCCTTCGGCGCCAACCTGTACCTGAGCATGTTCTGGAGACTG
GAACAGGGCCCAGCCGCCGCTATTGGCCTGAGCCTGGTCATCGGCATCGTGATGGCCGAGGTGCTGCGGA
AGCTGGGCGCCGACAAAGTGCGCGTGAAGTGGCCCAACGACCTGTATCTGCAGGACCGGAAGCTGGCCGG
CATCCTGGTGGAACTGACCGGCAAAACAGGCGACGCCGCCCAGATCGTGATCGGCGCTGGCATCAACATG
GCCATGCGGCGGGTGGAAGAGAGCGTGGTCAACCAGGGCTGGATCACCCTGCAGGAAGCCGGCATCAACC
TGGACCGGAACACCCTGGCCGCCATGCTGATCAGAGAGCTGAGAGCCGCCCTGGAACTGTTCGAGCAGGA
AGGCCTGGCCCCCTACCTGAGCAGATGGGAGAAGCTGGACAACTTCATCAACCGGCCCGTGAAACTGATC
ATCGGCGACAAAGAGATCTTCGGCATCAGCCGGGGCATCGACAAGCAGGGGGCCCTGCTCCTGGAACAGG
ACGGCATCATCAAGCCCTGGATGGGCGGCGAGATCAGCCTGCGGAGCGCCGAGAAGTGATGACTCGAGTC
TAGAGGGCCCGTTTAAACCCGCTGATCAGCCTCGACTGTGCCTTCTAGTTGCCAGCCATCTGTTGTTTGC
CCCTCCCCCGTGCCTTCCTTGACCCTGGAAGGTGCCACTCCCACTGTCCTTTCCTAATAAAATGAGGAAA
TTGCATCGCATTGTCTGAGTAGGTGTCATTCTATTCTGGGGGGTGGGGTGGGGCAGGACAGCAAGGGGGA
GGATTGGGAAGACAATAGCAGGCATGCTGGGGATGCGGTGGGCTCTATGGCTTCTGAGGCGGAAAGAACC
AGCTGGGGCTCTAGGGGGTATCCCC
[124 nt withheld, positions 8706-8829]
C
[91 nt withheld, positions 8831-8921]
AGGGTGATGGTTCACGTACCTAGAAGTTCCTATTCCGAAGTTCCTATTCTCTAGAAAGTATAGGAACTTC
CTTGGCCAAAAAGCCTGAACTCACCGCGACGTCTGTCGAGAAGTTTCTGATCGAAAAGTTCGACAGCGTC
TCCGACCTGATGCAGCTCTCGGAGGGCGAAGAATCTCGTGCTTTCAGCTTCGATGTAGGAGGGCGTGGAT
ATGTCCTGCGGGTAAATAGCTGCGCCGATGGTTTCTACAAAGATCGTTATGTTTATCGGCACTTTGCATC
GGCCGCGCTCCCGATTCCGGAAGTGCTTGACATTGGGGAATTCAGCGAGAGCCTGACCTATTGCATCTCC
CGCCGTGCACAGGGTGTCACGTTGCAAGACCTGCCTGAAACCGAACTGCCCGCTGTTCTGCAGCCGGTCG
CGGAGGCCATGGATGCGATCGCTGCGGCCGATCTTAGCCAGACGAGCGGGTTCGGCCCATTCGGACCGCA
AGGAATCGGTCAATACACTACATGGCGTGATTTCATATGCGCGATTGCTGATCCCCATGTGTATCACTGG
CAAACTGTGATGGACGACACCGTCAGTGCGTCCGTCGCGCAGGCTCTCGATGAGCTGATGCTTTGGGCCG
AGGACTGCCCCGAAGTCCGGCACCTCGTGCACGCGGATTTCGGCTCCAACAATGTCCTGACGGACAATGG
CCGCATAACAGCGGTCATTGACTGGAGCGAGGCGATGTTCGGGGATTCCCAATACGAGGTCGCCAACATC
TTCTTCTGGAGGCCGTGGTTGGCTTGTATGGAGCAGCAGACGCGCTACTTCGAGCGGAGGCATCCGGAGC
TTGCAGGATCGCCGCGGCTCCGGGCGTATATGCTCCGCATTGGTCTTGACCAACTCTATCAGAGCTTGGT
TGACGGCAATTTCGATGATGCAGCTTGGGCGCAGGGTCGATGCGACGCAATCGTCCGATCCGGAGCCGGG
ACTGTCGGGCGTACACAAATCGCCCGCAGAAGCGCGGCCGTCTGGACCGATGGCTGTGTAGAAGTACTCG
CCGATAGTGGAAACCGACGCCCCAGCACTCGTCCGAGGGCAAAGGAATAGCACGTACTACGAGATTTCGA
TTCCACCGCCGCCTTCTATGAAAGGTTGGGCTTCGGAATCGTTTTCCGGGACGCCGGCTGGATGATCCTC
CAGCGCGGGGATCTCATGCTGGAGTTCTTCGCCCACCCCAACTTGTTTATTGCAGCTTATAATGGTTACA
AATAAAGCAATAGCATCACAAATTTCACAAATAAAGCATTTTTTTCACTGCATTCTAGTTGTGGTTTGTC
CAAACTCATCAATGTATCTTATCATGTCTGTATACCGTCGACCTCTAGCTAGAGCTTGGCGTAATCATGG
TCATAGCTGTTTCCTGTGTGAAATTGTTATCCGCTCACAATTCCACACAACATACGAGCCGGAAGCATAA
AGTGTAAAGCCTGGGGTGCCTAATGAGTGAGCTAACTCACATTAATTGCGTTGCGCTCACTGCCCGCTTT
CCAGTCGGGAAACCTGTCGTGCCAGCTGCATTAATGAATCGGCCAACGCGCGGGGAGAGGCGGTTTGC
Features (pLannotate 1.2.2; 24 found; start..end, strand, type, name):
    194..782     -  rep_origin     ori: high-copy-number ColE1/pMB1/pBR322/pUC origin of replication
    953..1813    -  CDS            AmpR: β-lactamase; bla; confers resistance to ampicillin, carbenicillin, and related antibiotics
   1814..1918    -  promoter       AmpR promoter: bla
   1977..2029    -  misc_feature   bom (fragment): basis of mobility region from pBR322
   2184..2563    +  enhancer       CMV enhancer: human cytomegalovirus immediate early enhancer
   2564..2767    +  promoter       CMV promoter: human cytomegalovirus (CMV) immediate early promoter
   2769..2788    +  promoter       PLtetO-1 promoter (fragment): modified phage lambda PL promoter with tet operator sites (Lutz and Bujard, 1997)
   2790..2809    +  promoter       PLtetO-1 promoter (fragment): modified phage lambda PL promoter with tet operator sites (Lutz and Bujard, 1997)
   2817..2850    +  promoter       TRE3GV promoter (fragment): 3rd-generation Tet-responsive promoter that can be activated by binding of Tet-On® 3G, optimized for retroviral and lentiviral vectors
   2985..3009    +  protein_bind   attB1: mutant version of attB; recombination site for the Gateway® BP reaction BP Clonase™
   3023..7213    +  CDS            MST1R: RON_HUMAN - Also known as PTK8, RON. Experimental evidence at protein level: Swiss-Prot protein existence level 1. Receptor tyrosine kinase that transduces signals from the extracellular matrix into the cytoplasm by binding to MST1 ligand. Regulates many physiological processes including cell survival, migration and differentiation. Ligand binding at the cell surface induces autophosphorylation of RON on its intracellular domain that provides docking sites for downstream signaling molecules. Following activation by ligand, interacts with the PI3-kinase subunit PIK3R1, PLCG1 or the adapter GAB1
   7215..7239    -  protein_bind   attB2: mutant version of attB; recombination site for the Gateway® BP reaction BP Clonase™
   7427..8386    +  CDS            birA: BIRA_ECOLI - Also known as bioR, dhbB. Experimental evidence at protein level: Swiss-Prot protein existence level 1. Acts both as a biotin--[acetyl-CoA-carboxylase] ligase and a biotin-operon repressor. In the presence of ATP, BirA activates biotin to form the BirA-biotinyl-5'-adenylate (BirA-bio-5'-AMP or holoBirA) complex. HoloBirA can either transfer the biotinyl moiety to the biotin carboxyl carrier protein (BCCP) subunit of acetyl-CoA carboxylase, or bind to the biotin operator site and inhibit transcription of the operon. From Escherichia coli (strain K12).
   8436..8660    +  polyA_signal   bGH poly(A) signal: bovine growth hormone polyadenylation signal
   8664..8685    +  promoter       SV40 promoter (fragment): SV40 enhancer and early promoter
   8706..8939    +  rep_origin     f1 ori (fragment) (sequence partly withheld): f1 bacteriophage origin of replication; arrow indicates direction of (+) strand synthesis
   8944..8991    +  protein_bind   FRT: FLP-mediated recombination occurs in the 8-bp core sequence TCTAGAAA (Turan and Bode, 2011). FLP recombinase from the Saccharomyces cerevisiae 2μ plasmid
   8999..10021   +  CDS            HygR: aminoglycoside phosphotransferase from E. coli; aph(4)-Ia; confers resistance to hygromycin
  10031..10156   +  CDS            ble (fragment): BLE_KLEPN - Experimental evidence at protein level: Swiss-Prot protein existence level 1. Binding protein with a strong affinity to the bleomycin family of antibiotics. Binds to CL990; an antimitotic-antibiotic compound. From Klebsiella pneumoniae.
  10151..10272   +  polyA_signal   SV40 poly(A) signal: SV40 polyadenylation signal
  10345..10361   -  protein_bind   lac operator: The lac repressor binds to the lac operator to inhibit transcription in E. coli. This inhibition can be relieved by adding lactose or isopropyl-β-D-thiogalactopyranoside (IPTG). lac repressor encoded by lacI
  10369..10399   -  promoter       lac promoter: promoter for the E. coli lac operon
  10414..10435   -  protein_bind   CAP binding site: CAP binding activates transcription in the presence of cAMP. E. coli catabolite activator protein
  10448..11      -  CDS            lacI (fragment) (across the origin): lac repressor; lacI; The lac repressor binds to the lac operator to inhibit transcription in E. coli. This inhibition can be relieved by adding lactose or isopropyl-β-D-thiogalactopyranoside (IPTG).
