[The description below was written by a language model from this plasmid's Addgene catalogue record and pLannotate feature annotations shown in this document.]
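Description:
MAC_C_RON is a mammalian expression plasmid of about 10.5 kb that produces human RON (the MST1R receptor tyrosine kinase) fused at its C-terminus to the MAC-tag. It is built on the MAC-tag-C destination backbone by Gateway cloning, so the MST1R coding sequence sits between attB1 and attB2 recombination sites. In bacteria the plasmid is maintained through a high-copy ColE1/pUC-type origin and selected with ampicillin via the β-lactamase gene. Fragments of an f1 origin and of lac regulatory sequences remain from the backbone.

Expression is driven by the CMV enhancer and immediate early promoter. This is followed directly by two short matches to tet operator–containing promoters, which suggests a tetracycline-regulatable CMV/TetO arrangement that a Tet repressor–expressing host cell line could control. Downstream of attB2, the annotation finds a coding sequence derived from E. coli birA, the biotin ligase. This fits a tag that supports proximity-dependent biotinylation of neighbouring proteins. The table does not annotate any other tag components or specific birA mutations. A bovine growth hormone polyadenylation signal terminates the transcript.

An FRT site lies immediately upstream of a hygromycin resistance gene that has no full-length promoter of its own and ends in an SV40 poly(A) signal. This layout is typical of FLP-mediated integration into a genomic FRT landing site, where insertion activates hygromycin resistance and gives isogenic stable lines. The stated purpose is MAC-tagged expression of RON, and the construct belongs to a collection used to map physical and functional interactomes of human receptor tyrosine kinases.
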