Addgene plasmid #187783: MAC_C_RON
Purpose: MAC-tagged gene expression of human RON
Depositing lab: Markku Varjosalo. Depositing organization: University of Helsinki, Institute of Biotechnology. Publication: Physical and functional interactome atlas of human receptor tyrosine kinases. Salokas K, Liu X, Ohman T, Chowdhury I, Gawriyski L, Keskitalo S, Varjosalo M. EMBO Rep. 2022 Apr 5:e54041. doi: 10.15252/embr.202154041. PubMed 35384245.
Backbone
  Vector backbone: MAC-tag-C
  Vector type: Mammalian Expression
Growth in bacteria
  Bacterial resistance: Ampicillin, 100 μg/mL
  Growth temperature: 37°C
  Growth strain: DH5alpha
  Copy number: High Copy
Gene/Insert
  Gene/Insert name: RON
  Species: H. sapiens (human)
  Cloning method: Gateway Cloning
Terms and licenses: Academic/Nonprofit Terms; Industry Terms: Not Available to Industry
How to cite: MAC_C_RON was a gift from Markku Varjosalo (Addgene plasmid # 187783 ; http://n2t.net/addgene:187783 ; RRID:Addgene_187783)
